Addgene plasmid #38174: myr-Abr
Depositing lab: Nora Heisterkamp. Depositing organization: Children's Hospital Los Angeles. Publication: Abr and Bcr, two homologous Rac GTPase-activating proteins, control multiple cellular functions of murine macrophages. Cho YJ, Cunnick JM, Yi SJ, Kaartinen V, Groffen J, Heisterkamp N. Mol Cell Biol. 2007 Feb;27(3):899-911. Epub 2006 Nov 20. 10.1128/MCB.00756-06 PubMed 17116687.
Backbone
  Vector backbone: pcDNA3.1(+)
  Backbone size w/o insert (bp): 5000
  Total vector size (bp): 7800
  Vector type: Mammalian Expression
Growth in bacteria
  Bacterial resistance: Ampicillin, 100 μg/mL
  Growth temperature: 37°C
  Growth strain: DH5alpha
  Copy number: High Copy
Gene/Insert
  Gene/Insert name: ABR transcript variant 2
  Species: H. sapiens (human)
  Insert size (bp): 2600
  Mutation: addition of a Src myristoylation sequence (see comments)
  Entrez Gene: ABR (a.k.a. MDB)
  Cloning method: Restriction Enzyme; 5′ cloning site KpnI (not destroyed); 3′ cloning site EcoRI (not destroyed)
  Sequencing primers: 5′ CMV-F; 3′ BGH-Rev
Terms and licenses: Academic/Nonprofit Terms; Industry Terms: Not Available to Industry
Depositor comments: Constructed by Young Jin Cho. See Supplemental Fig. S3B in PMID 17116687 for membrane location. Mutagenesis done using Stratagene Quick Change kit. This is ABR transcript 2/isoform B. Abr in pAcG2T (AddGene plasmid id 38162; this parent plasmid may contain an E24G mutation present -gag to ggg- introduced by Taq polymerase at an earlier cloning step) was used to introduce the Src myristoylation sequence at the N-temrnial end of Abr. We inserted 6 amino acids into the original sequence (BamHI-) GGATCC ATG GAG GAG GAA GAG GAG GCG…to get (KpnI-) GGTACC ATG GGC AGC AGC AAG AGC AAG GAG GAG GAA GAG etc. The first amino acids now are M-G-S-S-K-S-K- The plasmid was digested with KpnIxEcoRI and the 2.8 kb insert ligated into pcDNA3.1(+) digested with KpnIxEcoRI. The construct includes the natural stop codon and 3’UT sequences but the protein does not contain a tag.
How to cite: myr-Abr was a gift from Nora Heisterkamp (Addgene plasmid # 38174 ; http://n2t.net/addgene:38174 ; RRID:Addgene_38174)
