[The description below was written by a language model from this plasmid's Addgene catalogue record.]
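Description:
myr-Abr is a mammalian expression plasmid built on the pcDNA3.1(+) backbone, with a total size of about 7.8 kb. It is propagated in E. coli as a high-copy plasmid under ampicillin selection. The record does not include a feature table. The listed sequencing primers (CMV forward and BGH reverse) fit the standard pcDNA3.1(+) layout, in which the insert sits between the CMV immediate-early promoter and the bovine growth hormone polyadenylation signal. Any other backbone elements, such as a mammalian selection marker, are not itemised in the record.

The insert is human ABR transcript variant 2 (isoform B), which encodes a GTPase-activating protein for Rac that is homologous to Bcr. It was cloned between the KpnI and EcoRI sites, both of which are retained. Site-directed mutagenesis of a parental Abr plasmid added six residues directly after the initiator methionine to create a Src-type myristoylation signal. This signal directs N-terminal lipid modification and so targets the protein to membranes. The fragment keeps the natural stop codon and some 3′ untranslated sequence, and the protein carries no epitope tag. The insert size is given as about 2.6 kb in the catalogue fields but about 2.8 kb in the depositor's comments. The depositor also cautions that the parental plasmid may carry an E24G substitution from an earlier PCR step, which this construct could have inherited.

The plasmid is suited to expressing constitutively membrane-localised Abr in mammalian cells. The associated work examined how Abr and Bcr regulate Rac-dependent functions in murine macrophages.
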