>Addgene plasmid #38174 | myr-Abr | addgene partial sequence | sequence record 52969 | CMV_F
ACTAGAGAACCCACTGCTTACTGGCTTATCGAAATTAATACGACTCACTATAGGGAGACCCAAGCTGGCT
AGCGTTTAAACTTAAGCTTGGTACCATGGGCAGCAGCAAGAGCAAGGAGGAGGAAGAGGAGGCGATAGGC
TTGCTGGACAAGGTTCTGGAGGACGAAGATGTGTTTCTCCTGGAGGAGTGCGAGCTGGGAACCCCGACCA
GCCCCGGCTCAGGGTCCCCCTTCCTGGTGGCTGTGAAGGTGGAAGCAGGGAAAGGCCTGGAGATGAGGAA
GCTGGTTCTCTCGGGGTTCTTGGCCAGCGAAGAGATCTACATTAACCAGCTGGAAGCCCTGTTGCTGCCC
ATGAAACCCCTGAAGGCCACCGCCACCACCTCCCAGCCCGTGCTCACCATCCAGCAGATCGAGACCATCT
TCTACAAGATCCAGGACATCTATGAGATCCACAAGGAGTTCTATGACAACCTGTGCCCCAAGGTGCAACA
GTGGGACAGCCAGGTCACCATGGGCCACCTCTTCCAGAAGCTGGCCAGCCAGCTCGGTGTGTACAAAGCG
TTTGTCGATAACTATAAAGTCGCTCTGGAGACAGCTGAGAAGTGCAGCCAGTCCAACAACCAGTTCCAGA
AGATCTCAGAGGAACTCAAAGTGAAAGGTCCCAAGGACTCCAAGGACAGCCACACGTCTGTCACCATGGA
AGCTCTGCTCTACAAGCCCATTGACCGGGTCACTCGGAGCACCCTAGTCCTACACGACCTGCTGAAGCAC
ACACCTGTGGACCACCCCGACTACCCGCTGCTGCAGGATGCCC
